>Addgene plasmid #127094 | RFP-(SIM)1 | addgene full sequence | sequence record 255200 | Addgene NGS Result
GGAATTGTGAGCGGATAACAATTCCCCTCTAGAAATAATTTTGTTTAACTTTAAGAAGGAGATATACCAT
GGGCCATCACCATCACCATCACCATCACCATCACGGCGAAAACCTATACTTCCAGGGATCCATGGTGAGC
AAGGGCGAGGAGGACAACATGGCCATCATCAAGGAGTTCATGCGCTTCAAGGTGCACATGGAGGGCTCCG
TGAACGGCCACGAGTTCGAGATCGAGGGCGAGGGCGAGGGCCGCCCCTACGAGGGCACCCAGACCGCCAA
GCTGAAGGTGACCAAGGGCGGCCCCCTGCCCTTCGCCTGGGACATCCTGTCCCCTCAGTTCATGTACGGC
TCCAAGGCCTACGTGAAGCACCCCGCCGACATCCCCGACTACTTGAAGCTGTCCTTCCCCGAGGGCTTCA
AGTGGGAGCGCGTGATGAACTTCGAGGACGGCGGCGTGGTGACCGTGACCCAGGACTCCTCCCTGCAGGA
CGGCGAGTTCATCTACAAGGTGAAGCTGCGCGGCACCAACTTCCCCTCCGACGGCCCCGTAATGCAGAAG
AAGACCATGGGCTGGGAGGCCTCCTCCGAGCGGATGTACCCCGAGGACGGCGCCCTGAAGGGCGAGATCA
AGCAGAGGCTGAAGCTGAAGGACGGCGGCCACTACGACGCCGAGGTCAAGACCACCTACAAGGCCAAGAA
GCCCGTGCAGCTGCCCGGCGCCTACAACGTCAACATCAAGCTGGACATCACCTCCCACAACGAGGACTAC
ACCATCGTGGAACAGTACGAGCGCGCCGAGGGCCGCCACTCCACCGGCGGCATGGACGAGCTGTACAAGT
CCGGAGGTAGTGGCGGTAGCGGTGGCTCTTGGGGTGGGAGCAAAGTAGATGTGATCGACTTGACCATCGA
AAGCAGCAGCGACGAAGAAGAAGATCCGCCTGCCAAACGCGGCGGTAGCTGCGGTGGCTCTCTCGAGAAC
CTGTATTTTCAGGGCCGTAAACGTAAACGTAAACGTAAACGTAAAGGCTGAGTCGAGCACCACCACCACC
ACCACTGAGATCCGGCTGCTAACAAAGCCCGAAAGGAAGCTGAGTTGGCTGCTGCCACCGCTGAGCAATA
ACTAGCATAACCCCTTGGGGCCTCTAAACGGGTCTTGAGGGGTTTTTTGCTGAAAGGAGGAACTATATCC
GGATTGGCGAATGGG
[124 nt withheld, positions 1206-1329]
C
[91 nt withheld, positions 1331-1421]
A
[49 nt withheld, positions 1423-1471]
CCTTTGACGTTGGAGTCCACGTTCTTT
[37 nt withheld, positions 1499-1535]
ACCCTATCTCGGTCTATTCTTTTGATTTATAAGGGATTTTGCCGATTTCGGCCTATTGGTTAAAAAATGA
GCTGATTTAACAAAAATTTAACGCGAATTTTAACAAAATATTAACGCTTACAATTTAGGTGGCACTTTTC
GGGGAAATGTGCGCGGAACCCCTATTTGTTTATTTTTCTAAATACATTCAAATATGTATCCGCTCATGAG
ACAATAACCCTGATAAATGCTTCAATAATATTGAAAAAGGAAGAGTATGAGTATTCAACATTTCCGTGTC
GCCCTTATTCCCTTTTTTGCGGCATTTTGCCTTCCTGTTTTTGCTCACCCAGAAACGCTGGTGAAAGTAA
AAGATGCTGAAGATCAGTTGGGTGCACGAGTGGGTTACATCGAACTGGATCTCAACAGCGGTAAGATCCT
TGAGAGTTTTCGCCCCGAAGAACGTTTTCCAATGATGAGCACTTTTAAAGTTCTGCTATGTGGCGCGGTA
TTATCCCGTATTGACGCCGGGCAAGAGCAACTCGGTCGCCGCATACACTATTCTCAGAATGACTTGGTTG
AGTACTCACCAGTCACAGAAAAGCATCTTACGGATGGCATGACAGTAAGAGAATTATGCAGTGCTGCCAT
AACCATGAGTGATAACACTGCGGCCAACTTACTTCTGACAACGATCGGAGGACCGAAGGAGCTAACCGCT
TTTTTGCACAACATGGGGGATCATGTAACTCGCCTTGATCGTTGGGAACCGGAGCTGAATGAAGCCATAC
CAAACGACGAGCGTGACACCACGATGCCTGCAGCAATGGCAACAACGTTGCGCAAACTATTAACTGGCGA
ACTACTTACTCTAGCTTCCCGGCAACAATTAATAGACTGGATGGAGGCGGATAAAGTTGCAGGACCACTT
CTGCGCTCGGCCCTTCCGGCTGGCTGGTTTATTGCTGATAAATCTGGAGCCGGTGAGCGTGGGTCTCGCG
GTATCATTGCAGCACTGGGGCCAGATGGTAAGCCCTCCCGTATCGTAGTTATCTACACGACGGGGAGTCA
GGCAACTATGGATGAACGAAATAGACAGATCGCTGAGATAGGTGCCTCACTGATTAAGCATTGGTAACTG
TCAGACCAAGTTTACTCATATATACTTTAGATTGATTTAAAACTTCATTTTTAATTTAAAAGGATCTAGG
TGAAGATCCTTTTTGATAATCTCATGACCAAAATCCCTTAACGTGAGTTTTCGTTCCACTGAGCGTCAGA
CCCCGTAGAAAAGATCAAAGGATCTTCTTGAGATCCTTTTTTTCTGCGCGTAATCTGCTGCTTGCAAACA
AAAAAACCACCGCTACCAGCGGTGGTTTGTTTGCCGGATCAAGAGCTACCAACTCTTTTTCCGAAGGTAA
CTGGCTTCAGCAGAGCGCAGATACCAAATACTGTCCTTCTAGTGTAGCCGTAGTTAGGCCACCACTTCAA
GAACTCTGTAGCACCGCCTACATACCTCGCTCTGCTAATCCTGTTACCAGTGGCTGCTGCCAGTGGCGAT
AAGTCGTGTCTTACCGGGTTGGACTCAAGACGATAGTTACCGGATAAGGCGCAGCGGTCGGGCTGAACGG
GGGGTTCGTGCACACAGCCCAGCTTGGAGCGAACGACCTACACCGAACTGAGATACCTACAGCGTGAGCT
ATGAGAAAGCGCCACGCTTCCCGAAGGGAGAAAGGCGGACAGGTATCCGGTAAGCGGCAGGGTCGGAACA
GGAGAGCGCACGAGGGAGCTTCCAGGGGGAAACGCCTGGTATCTTTATAGTCCTGTCGGGTTTCGCCACC
TCTGACTTGAGCGTCGATTTTTGTGATGCTCGTCAGGGGGGCGGAGCCTATGGAAAAACGCCAGCAACGC
GGCCTTTTTACGGTTCCTGGCCTTTTGCTGGCCTTTTGCTCACATGTTCTTTCCTGCGTTATCCCCTGAT
TCTGTGGATAACCGTATTACCGCCTTTGAGTGAGCTGATACCGCTCGCCGCAGCCGAACGACCGAGCGCA
GCGAGTCAGTGAGCGAGGAAGCGGAAGAGCGCCTGATGCGGTATTTTCTCCTTACGCATCTGTGCGGTAT
TTCACACCGCAATGGTGCACTCTCAGTACAATCTGCTCTGATGCCGCATAGTTAAGCCAGTATACACTCC
GCTATCGCTACGTGACTGGGTCATGGCTGCGCCCCGACACCCGCCAACACCCGCTGACGCGCCCTGACGG
GCTTGTCTGCTCCCGGCATCCGCTTACAGACAAGCTGTGACCGTCTCCGGGAGCTGCATGTGTCAGAGGT
TTTCACCGTCATCACCGAAACGCGCGAGGCAGCTGCGGTAAAGCTCATCAGCGTGGTCGTGAAGCGATTC
ACAGATGTCTGCCTGTTCATCCGCGTCCAGCTCGTTGAGTTTCTCCAGAAGCGTTAATGTCTGGCTTCTG
ATAAAGCGGGCCATGTTAAGGGCGGTTTTTTCCTGTTTGGTCACTGATGCCTCCGTGTAAGGGGGATTTC
TGTTCATGGGGGTAATGATACCGATGAAACGAGAGAGGATGCTCACGATACGGGTTACTGATGATGAACA
TGCCCGGTTACTGGAACGTTGTGAGGGTAAACAACTGGCGGTATGGATGCGGCGGGACCAGAGAAAAATC
ACTCAGGGTCAATGCCAGCGCTTCGTTAATACAGATGTAGGTGTTCCACAGGGTAGCCAGCAGCATCCTG
CGATGCAGATCCGGAACATAATGGTGCAGGGCGCTGACTTCCGCGTTTCCAGACTTTACGAAACACGGAA
ACCGAAGACCATTCATGTTGTTGCTCAGGTCGCAGACGTTTTGCAGCAGCAGTCGCTTCACGTTCGCTCG
CGTATCGGTGATTCATTCTGCTAACCAGTAAGGCAACCCCGCCAGCCTAGCCGGGTCCTCAACGACAGGA
GCACGATCATGCGCACCCGTGGGGCCGCCATGCCGGCGATAATGGCCTGCTTCTCGCCGAAACGTTTGGT
GGCGGGACCAGTGACGAAGGCTTGAGCGAGGGCGTGCAAGATTCCGAATACCGCAAGCGACAGGCCGATC
ATCGTCGCGCTCCAGCGAAAGCGGTCCTCGCCGAAAATGACCCAGAGCGCTGCCGGCACCTGTCCTACGA
GTTGCATGATAAAGAAGACAGTCATAAGTGCGGCGACGATAGTCATGCCCCGCGCCCACCGGAAGGAGCT
GACTGGGTTGAAGGCTCTCAAGGGCATCGGTCGAGATCCCGGTGCCTAATGAGTGAGCTAACTTACATTA
ATTGCGTTGCGCTCACTGCCCGCTTTCCAGTCGGGAAACCTGTCGTGCCAGCTGCATTAATGAATCGGCC
AACGCGCGGGGAGAGGCGGTTTGCGTATTGGGCGCCAGGGTGGTTTTTCTTTTCACCAGTGAGACGGGCA
ACAGCTGATTGCCCTTCACCGCCTGGCCCTGAGAGAGTTGCAGCAAGCGGTCCACGCTGGTTTGCCCCAG
CAGGCGAAAATCCTGTTTGATGGTGGTTAACGGCGGGATATAACATGAGCTGTCTTCGGTATCGTCGTAT
CCCACTACCGAGATATCCGCACCAACGCGCAGCCCGGACTCGGTAATGGCGCGCATTGCGCCCAGCGCCA
TCTGATCGTTGGCAACCAGCATCGCAGTGGGAACGATGCCCTCATTCAGCATTTGCATGGTTTGTTGAAA
ACCGGACATGGCACTCCAGTCGCCTTCCCGTTCCGCTATCGGCTGAATTTGATTGCGAGTGAGATATTTA
TGCCAGCCAGCCAGACGCAGACGCGCCGAGACAGAACTTAATGGGCCCGCTAACAGCGCGATTTGCTGGT
GACCCAATGCGACCAGATGCTCCACGCCCAGTCGCGTACCGTCTTCATGGGAGAAAATAATACTGTTGAT
GGGTGTCTGGTCAGAGACATCAAGAAATAACGCCGGAACATTAGTGCAGGCAGCTTCCACAGCAATGGCA
TCCTGGTCATCCAGCGGATAGTTAATGATCAGCCCACTGACGCGTTGCGCGAGAAGATTGTGCACCGCCG
CTTTACAGGCTTCGACGCCGCTTCGTTCTACCATCGACACCACCACGCTGGCACCCAGTTGATCGGCGCG
AGATTTAATCGCCGCGACAATTTGCGACGGCGCGTGCAGGGCCAGACTGGAGGTGGCAACGCCAATCAGC
AACGACTGTTTGCCCGCCAGTTGTTGTGCCACGCGGTTGGGAATGTAATTCAGCTCCGCCATCGCCGCTT
CCACTTTTTCCCGCGTTTTCGCAGAAACGTGGCTGGCCTGGTTCACCACGCGGGAAACGGTCTGATAAGA
GACACCGGCATACTCTGCGACATCGTATAACGTTACTGGTTTCACATTCACCACCCTGAATTGACTCTCT
TCCGGGCGCTATCATGCCATACCGCGAAAGGTTTTGCGCCATTCGATGGTGTCCGGGATCTCGACGCTCT
CCCTTATGCGACTCCTGCATTAGGAAGCAGCCCAGTAGTAGGTTGAGGCCGTTGAGCACCGCCGCCGCAA
GGAATGGTGCATGCAAGGAGATGGCGCCCAACAGTCCCCCGGCCACGGGGCCTGCCACCATACCCACGCC
GAAACAAGCGCTCATGAGCCCGAAGTGGCGAGCCCGATCTTCCCCATCGGTGATGTCGGCGATATAGGCG
CCAGCAACCGCACCTGTGGCGCCGGTGATGCCGGCCACGATGCGTCCGGCGTAGAGGATCGAGATCTCGA
TCCCGCGAAATTAATACGACTCACTATAGG
Features (pLannotate 1.2.2; 22 found; start..end, strand, type, name):
      1..25      +  protein_bind   lac operator: The lac repressor binds to the lac operator to inhibit transcription in E. coli. This inhibition can be relieved by adding lactose or isopropyl-β-D-thiogalactopyranoside (IPTG). lac repressor encoded by lacI
     40..62      +  RBS            RBS: efficient ribosome binding site from bacteriophage T7 gene 10 (Olins and Rangwala, 1989)
     78..101     +  CDS            8xHis: 8xHis affinity tag
    132..839     +  CDS            mCherry: mCherry is a basic (constitutively fluorescent) red fluorescent protein published in 2004, derived from Discosoma sp.. It is reported to be a very rapidly-maturing monomer with low acid sensitivity.
    882..950     +  CDS            Pias2 (fragment): PIAS2_RAT - Also known as Miz1, Piasx. Experimental evidence at protein level: Swiss-Prot protein existence level 1. Functions as an E3-type small ubiquitin-like modifier (SUMO) ligase, stabilizing the interaction between UBE2I and the substrate, and as a SUMO-tethering factor. Plays a crucial role as a transcriptional coregulation in various cellular pathways, including the STAT pathway, the p53 pathway and the steroid hormone signaling pathway. The effects of this transcriptional coregulation, transactivation or silencing may vary depending upon the biological context and PIAS2 isoform studi
    978..995     +  CDS            TEV site (fragment): tobacco etch virus (TEV) protease recognition and cleavage site
   1038..1055    +  CDS            9xHis (fragment): 9xHis affinity tag
   1065..1114    +  CDS            SET1 (fragment): solubility-enhancement tag derived from T7 phage gene 10B
   1122..1169    +  terminator     T7 terminator: transcription terminator for bacteriophage T7 RNA polymerase
   1206..1634    +  rep_origin     f1 ori (sequence partly withheld): f1 bacteriophage origin of replication; arrow indicates direction of (+) strand synthesis
   1687..1791    +  promoter       AmpR promoter: bla
   1792..2652    +  CDS            AmpR: β-lactamase; bla; confers resistance to ampicillin, carbenicillin, and related antibiotics
   2823..3411    +  rep_origin     ori: high-copy-number ColE1/pMB1/pBR322/pUC origin of replication
   3597..3736    -  misc_feature   bom: basis of mobility region from pBR322
   3838..4029    -  CDS            rop: Rop protein, which maintains plasmids at low copy number; rop
   4046..4426    +  CDS            YPB1_ECOLX: Protein predicted: Swiss-Prot protein existence level 4. From Escherichia coli.
   4498..4789    -  CDS            TcR (fragment): tetracycline efflux protein; tet; confers resistance to tetracycline
   4804..4825    -  protein_bind   CAP binding site: CAP binding activates transcription in the presence of cAMP. E. coli catabolite activator protein
   4838..5920    -  CDS            lacI: lac repressor; lacI; The lac repressor binds to the lac operator to inhibit transcription in E. coli. This inhibition can be relieved by adding lactose or isopropyl-β-D-thiogalactopyranoside (IPTG).
   5921..5998    -  promoter       lacI promoter: lacI
   6006..6285    -  CDS            TcR (fragment): tetracycline efflux protein; tet; confers resistance to tetracycline
   6307..6325    +  promoter       T7 promoter: promoter for bacteriophage T7 RNA polymerase
