[The description below was written by a language model from this plasmid's Addgene catalogue record and pLannotate feature annotations shown in this document.]
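Description:
RFP-(SIM)1 is a 6,325 bp bacterial expression plasmid for producing a recombinant mCherry fusion carrying a single SUMO-interacting motif (SIM) from human PIASx (PIAS2). The catalogue lists the backbone and promoter as unknown, but the feature table shows a pET-like architecture. A T7 promoter sits at the end of the circular sequence record and runs directly into a lac operator and the T7 gene 10 ribosome binding site, and a T7 terminator lies downstream of the coding region. A plasmid-borne lacI gene with its own promoter supplies repressor, so expression would be IPTG-inducible in hosts that provide T7 RNA polymerase. Propagation relies on a ColE1/pBR322-type origin accompanied by bom and rop, consistent with the recorded low copy number. Selection is by ampicillin through the bla gene. An f1 origin and nonfunctional remnants of a tetracycline resistance gene are also present.

The open reading frame begins with an N-terminal polyhistidine tag, recorded as His10 in the backbone notes and annotated as 8xHis. It continues through mCherry and a short PIAS2 fragment corresponding to the SIM, cloned between BamHI and XhoI. Downstream, the annotation picks up a TEV protease site fragment, a further histidine stretch and a partial match to a T7 gene 10-derived solubility tag. The depositor describes the layout as His10-TEV-cloning sites-TEV-RK, implying cleavable flanking sequences, although only the C-terminal TEV site is annotated. The purified fluorescent protein is intended as a monovalent "client" for assessing recruitment into SUMO-SIM scaffolds, in work on the compositional control of phase-separated bodies.
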