Addgene plasmid #127094: RFP-(SIM)1
Purpose: Bacterial expression plasmid for mCherry-(SIM)1 client to assess SUMO-SIM scaffolds.
Depositing lab: Michael Rosen. Depositing organization: University of Texas Southwestern Medical Center. Publication: Compositional Control of Phase-Separated Cellular Bodies. Banani SF, Rice AM, Peeples WB, Lin Y, Jain S, Parker R, Rosen MK. Cell. 2016 Jul 28;166(3):651-663. doi: 10.1016/j.cell.2016.06.010. Epub 2016 Jun 30. PubMed 27374333.
Backbone
  Vector backbone: unknown
  Backbone manufacturer: unknown
  Backbone size w/o insert (bp): 5000
  Total vector size (bp): 6325
  Modifications to backbone: His10-tev-cloning sites-tev-RK see attachment
  Vector type: Bacterial Expression
Growth in bacteria
  Bacterial resistance: Ampicillin, 100 μg/mL
  Growth temperature: 37°C
  Growth strain: DH5alpha
  Copy number: Low Copy
Gene/Insert
  Gene/Insert name: mCherry - SUMO interacting motif (SIM) from PIASx
  Species: H. sapiens (human)
  Insert size (bp): 840
  Entrez Gene: PIAS2 (a.k.a. ARIP3, DIP, MIZ1, PIASX, SIZ2, ZMIZ4)
  Promoter: unknown
  Tag / fusion protein: mCherry (N terminal on insert)
  Cloning method: Restriction Enzyme; 5′ cloning site BamHI (not destroyed); 3′ cloning site XhoI (not destroyed)
  Sequencing primers: 5′ T7: 5'-TAATACGACTCACTATAGGG-3'; 3′ T7-Term: 5'-GCTAGTTATTGCTCAGCGG-3'
Terms and licenses: Academic/Nonprofit Terms; Industry Terms: Not Available to Industry
How to cite: RFP-(SIM)1 was a gift from Michael Rosen (Addgene plasmid # 127094 ; http://n2t.net/addgene:127094 ; RRID:Addgene_127094)
